>Addgene plasmid #129766 | K560_AviN_coBirA | addgene full sequence | sequence record 263552 | Addgene NGS Result
TAATACGACTCACTATAGGGAGACCACAACGGTTTCCCTCTAGAAATAATTTTGTTTAACTTTAAGAAGG
AGATATACATATGGGTCTGAACGATATTTTCGAAGCGCAGAAAATTGAGTGGCATGAAGGCGGCAGCGCA
GAACGAGAAATTCCAGCCGAGGACAGCATCAAAGTGGTCTGCCGATTCCGACCGCTGAACGACAGCGAAG
AGAAGGCCGGCTCCAAGTTCGTGGTCAAGTTCCCCAACAATGTGGAGGAGAACTGCATATCCATAGCGGG
CAAGGTGTATTTGTTCGACAAGGTCTTCAAACCGAATGCATCCCAGGAAAAGGTCTACAATGAGGCGGCC
AAGTCCATTGTTACGGATGTCCTGGCCGGGTACAATGGAACGATATTCGCATACGGTCAGACGTCCTCCG
GAAAAACGCATACGATGGAGGGCGTGATCGGGGACTCCGTAAAACAGGGTATCATACCTAGGATCGTCAA
CGACATTTTCAATCACATCTACGCGATGGAGGTGAACCTGGAGTTTCACATCAAGGTCTCCTACTACGAG
ATCTACATGGACAAGATTCGAGATCTGTTGGACGTCTCCAAGGTGAACCTTAGTGTGCACGAGGATAAGA
ACCGGGTGCCGTACGTCAAGGGCGCTACGGAACGGTTCGTCTCGTCGCCGGAGGATGTTTTCGAGGTGAT
CGAGGAGGGCAAATCCAATCGTCACATCGCTGTGACAAACATGAACGAGCATTCTTCGCGATCCCACTCA
GTATTCCTTATCAATGTGAAGCAGGAGAACCTGGAGAACCAGAAGAAACTATCCGGCAAACTCTACCTGG
TGGATTTGGCCGGATCCGAGAAGGTTTCCAAGACTGGAGCGGAGGGAACCGTTCTTGATGAAGCCAAGAA
CATCAACAAGTCGCTGTCGGCCTTGGGCAACGTAATTTCTGCCCTGGCGGACGGAAACAAAACGCACATC
CCCTACCGTGATTCCAAGCTAACGCGCATCCTGCAGGAGTCGCTGGGAGGCAACGCACGCACAACCATCG
TCATCTGCTGCTCTCCAGCCAGTTTCAACGAATCTGAAACGAAGTCAACGCTGGACTTCGGTCGTAGAGC
CAAGACAGTGAAGAACGTGGTCTGCGTTAACGAGGAGCTTACTGCCGAGGAATGGAAGCGACGCTATGAA
AAGGAGAAGGAAAAGAACGCCCGACTAAAGGGTAAGGTGGAGAAGCTTGAGATCGAGCTTGCGCGCTGGA
GAGCGGGTGAAACTGTTAAGGCGGAGGAGCAAATCAACATGGAGGATCTCATGGAGGCAAGCACGCCCAA
CCTGGAAGTGGAGGCAGCACAGACGGCGGCGGCCGAGGCCGCTTTGGCCGCCCAGCGAACGGCTCTCGCC
AATATGTCCGCATCGGTTGCCGTGAACGAGCAGGCCAGGCTGGCTACAGAGTGCGAGCGTCTCTACCAGC
AGCTGGACGACAAGGATGAGGAGATCAATCAGCAGAGCCAGTACGCCGAGCAGCTCAAGGAGCAGGTGAT
GGAGCAGGAGGAACTCATCGCTAACGCTCGGCGTGAGTATGAGACTTTGCAGTCGGAGATGGCGCGAATT
CAACAGGAGAACGAGTCCGCCAAGGAAGAGGTTAAGGAGGTGCTCCAAGCTCTCGAAGAGCTGACTGTAA
ACTACGACCAGAAATCCCAGGAGATCGATAACAAGAACAAGGATATCGATGCCCTCAACGAGGAGCTGCA
GCAGAAGCAGTCTGTGTTCAACGCCGCCTCCACAGAGCTACAGCAGCTCAAGATGCTTGTTCCGCGTGGG
AGCCATCATCATCATCATCACTAAGCGGCCGCGCTAGCAATTAGGCTCACATTAGCGATTAACTTTAAGA
AGGAGATATACATATGTCCCCTATACTAGGTTATTGGAAAATTAAGGGCCTTGTGCAACCCACTCGACTT
CTTTTGGAATATCTTGAAGAAAAATATGAAGAGCATTTGTATGAGCGCGATGAAGGTGATAAATGGCGAA
ACAAAAAGTTTGAATTGGGTTTGGAGTTTCCCAATCTTCCTTATTATATTGATGGTGATGTTAAATTAAC
ACAGTCTATGGCCATCATACGTTATATAGCTGACAAGCACAACATGTTGGGTGGTTGTCCAAAAGAGCGT
GCAGAGATTTCAATGCTTGAAGGAGCGGTTTTGGATATTAGATACGGTGTTTCGAGAATTGCATATAGTA
AAGACTTTGAAACTCTCAAAGTTGATTTTCTTAGCAAGCTACCTGAAATGCTGAAAATGTTCGAAGATCG
TTTATGTCATAAAACATATTTAAATGGTGATCATGTAACCCATCCTGACTTCATGTTGTATGACGCTCTT
GATGTTGTTTTATACATGGACCCAATGTGCCTGGATGCGTTCCCAAAATTAGTTTGTTTTAAAAAACGTA
TTGAAGCTATCCCACAAATTGATAAGTACTTGAAATCCAGCAAGTATATAGCATGGCCTTTGCAGGGCTG
GCAAGCCACGTTTGGTGGTGGCGACCATCCTCCAAAATCGGATCTGGTTCCGCGTGGATCCAAGGATAAC
ACCGTGCCACTGAAATTGATTGCCCTGTTAGCGAACGGTGAATTTCACTCTGGCGAGCAGTTGGGTGAAA
CGCTGGGAATGAGCCGGGCGGCTATTAATAAACACATTCAGACACTGCGTGACTGGGGCGTTGATGTCTT
TACCGTTCCGGGTAAAGGATACAGCCTGCCTGAGCCTATCCAGTTACTTAATGCTAAACAGATATTGGGT
CAGCTGGATGGCGGTAGTGTAGCCGTGCTGCCAGTGATTGACTCCACGAATCAGTACCTTCTTGATCGTA
TCGGAGAGCTTAAATCGGGCGATGCTTGCATTGCAGAATACCAGCAGGCTGGCCGTGGTCGCCGGGGTCG
GAAATGGTTTTCGCCTTTTGGCGCAAACTTATATTTGTCGATGTTCTGGCGTCTGGAACAAGGCCCGGCG
GCGGCGATTGGTTTAAGTCTGGTTATCGGTATCGTGATGGCGGAAGTATTACGCAAGCTGGGTGCAGATA
AAGTTCGTGTTAAATGGCCTAATGACCTCTATCTGCAGGATCGCAAGCTGGCAGGCATTCTGGTGGAGCT
GACTGGCAAAACTGGCGATGCGGCGCAAATAGTCATTGGAGCCGGGATCAACATGGCAATGCGCCGTGTT
GAAGAGAGTGTCGTTAATCAGGGGTGGATCACGCTGCAGGAAGCGGGGATCAATCTCGATCGTAATACGT
TGGCGGCCATGCTAATACGTGAATTACGTGCTGCGTTGGAACTCTTCGAACAAGAAGGATTGGCACCTTA
TCTGTCGCGCTGGGAAAAGCTGGATAATTTTATTAATCGCCCAGTGAAACTTATCATTGGTGATAAAGAA
ATATTTGGCATTTCACGCGGAATAGACAAACAGGGGGCTTTATTACTTGAGCAGGATGGAATAATAAAAC
CCTGGATGGGCGGTGAAATATCCCTGCGTAGTGCAGAAAAATAAGAGCTCGGGCCCACTCGATCGAGCAC
CACCACCACCACCACTGAGATCCGGCTGCTAACAAAGCCCGAAAGGAAGCTGAGTTGGCTGCTGCCACCG
CTGAGCAATAACTAGCATAACCCCTTGGGGCCTCTAAACGGGTCTTGAGGGGTTTTTTGCTGAAAGGAGG
AACTATATCCGGATTGGCGAATGGG
[124 nt withheld, positions 3736-3859]
C
[91 nt withheld, positions 3861-3951]
A
[49 nt withheld, positions 3953-4001]
CCTTTGACGTTGGAGTCCACGTTCTTT
[37 nt withheld, positions 4029-4065]
ACCCTATCTCGGTCTATTCTTTTGATTTATAAGGGATTTTGCCGATTTCGGCCTATTGGTTAAAAAATGA
GCTGATTTAACAAAAATTTAACGCGAATTTTAACAAAATATTAACGCTTACAATTTAGGTGGCACTTTTC
GGGGAAATGTGCGCGGAACCCCTATTTGTTTATTTTTCTAAATACATTCAAATATGTATCCGCTCATGAG
ACAATAACCCTGATAAATGCTTCAATAATATTGAAAAAGGAAGAGTATGAGTATTCAACATTTCCGTGTC
GCCCTTATTCCCTTTTTTGCGGCATTTTGCCTTCCTGTTTTTGCTCACCCAGAAACGCTGGTGAAAGTAA
AAGATGCTGAAGATCAGTTGGGTGCACGAGTGGGTTACATCGAACTGGATCTCAACAGCGGTAAGATCCT
TGAGAGTTTTCGCCCCGAAGAACGTTTTCCAATGATGAGCACTTTTAAAGTTCTGCTATGTGGCGCGGTA
TTATCCCGTATTGACGCCGGGCAAGAGCAACTCGGTCGCCGCATACACTATTCTCAGAATGACTTGGTTG
AGTACTCACCAGTCACAGAAAAGCATCTTACGGATGGCATGACAGTAAGAGAATTATGCAGTGCTGCCAT
AACCATGAGTGATAACACTGCGGCCAACTTACTTCTGACAACGATCGGAGGACCGAAGGAGCTAACCGCT
TTTTTGCACAACATGGGGGATCATGTAACTCGCCTTGATCGTTGGGAACCGGAGCTGAATGAAGCCATAC
CAAACGACGAGCGTGACACCACGATGCCTGCAGCAATGGCAACAACGTTGCGCAAACTATTAACTGGCGA
ACTACTTACTCTAGCTTCCCGGCAACAATTAATAGACTGGATGGAGGCGGATAAAGTTGCAGGACCACTT
CTGCGCTCGGCCCTTCCGGCTGGCTGGTTTATTGCTGATAAATCTGGAGCCGGTGAGCGTGGGTCTCGCG
GTATCATTGCAGCACTGGGGCCAGATGGTAAGCCCTCCCGTATCGTAGTTATCTACACGACGGGGAGTCA
GGCAACTATGGATGAACGAAATAGACAGATCGCTGAGATAGGTGCCTCACTGATTAAGCATTGGTAACTG
TCAGACCAAGTTTACTCATATATACTTTAGATTGATTTAAAACTTCATTTTTAATTTAAAAGGATCTAGG
TGAAGATCCTTTTTGATAATCTCATGACCAAAATCCCTTAACGTGAGTTTTCGTTCCACTGAGCGTCAGA
CCCCGTAGAAAAGATCAAAGGATCTTCTTGAGATCCTTTTTTTCTGCGCGTAATCTGCTGCTTGCAAACA
AAAAAACCACCGCTACCAGCGGTGGTTTGTTTGCCGGATCAAGAGCTACCAACTCTTTTTCCGAAGGTAA
CTGGCTTCAGCAGAGCGCAGATACCAAATACTGTCCTTCTAGTGTAGCCGTAGTTAGGCCACCACTTCAA
GAACTCTGTAGCACCGCCTACATACCTCGCTCTGCTAATCCTGTTACCAGTGGCTGCTGCCAGTGGCGAT
AAGTCGTGTCTTACCGGGTTGGACTCAAGACGATAGTTACCGGATAAGGCGCAGCGGTCGGGCTGAACGG
GGGGTTCGTGCACACAGCCCAGCTTGGAGCGAACGACCTACACCGAACTGAGATACCTACAGCGTGAGCT
ATGAGAAAGCGCCACGCTTCCCGAAGGGAGAAAGGCGGACAGGTATCCGGTAAGCGGCAGGGTCGGAACA
GGAGAGCGCACGAGGGAGCTTCCAGGGGGAAACGCCTGGTATCTTTATAGTCCTGTCGGGTTTCGCCACC
TCTGACTTGAGCGTCGATTTTTGTGATGCTCGTCAGGGGGGCGGAGCCTATGGAAAAACGCCAGCAACGC
GGCCTTTTTACGGTTCCTGGCCTTTTGCTGGCCTTTTGCTCACATGTTCTTTCCTGCGTTATCCCCTGAT
TCTGTGGATAACCGTATTACCGCCTTTGAGTGAGCTGATACCGCTCGCCGCAGCCGAACGACCGAGCGCA
GCGAGTCAGTGAGCGAGGAAGCGGAAGAGCGCCTGATGCGGTATTTTCTCCTTACGCATCTGTGCGGTAT
TTCACACCGCAATGGTGCACTCTCAGTACAATCTGCTCTGATGCCGCATAGTTAAGCCAGTATACACTCC
GCTATCGCTACGTGACTGGGTCATGGCTGCGCCCCGACACCCGCCAACACCCGCTGACGCGCCCTGACGG
GCTTGTCTGCTCCCGGCATCCGCTTACAGACAAGCTGTGACCGTCTCCGGGAGCTGCATGTGTCAGAGGT
TTTCACCGTCATCACCGAAACGCGCGAGGCAGCTGCGGTAAAGCTCATCAGCGTGGTCGTGAAGCGATTC
ACAGATGTCTGCCTGTTCATCCGCGTCCAGCTCGTTGAGTTTCTCCAGAAGCGTTAATGTCTGGCTTCTG
ATAAAGCGGGCCATGTTAAGGGCGGTTTTTTCCTGTTTGGTCACTGATGCCTCCGTGTAAGGGGGATTTC
TGTTCATGGGGGTAATGATACCGATGAAACGAGAGAGGATGCTCACGATACGGGTTACTGATGATGAACA
TGCCCGGTTACTGGAACGTTGTGAGGGTAAACAACTGGCGGTATGGATGCGGCGGGACCAGAGAAAAATC
ACTCAGGGTCAATGCCAGCGCTTCGTTAATACAGATGTAGGTGTTCCACAGGGTAGCCAGCAGCATCCTG
CGATGCAGATCCGGAACATAATGGTGCAGGGCGCTGACTTCCGCGTTTCCAGACTTTACGAAACACGGAA
ACCGAAGACCATTCATGTTGTTGCTCAGGTCGCAGACGTTTTGCAGCAGCAGTCGCTTCACGTTCGCTCG
CGTATCGGTGATTCATTCTGCTAACCAGTAAGGCAACCCCGCCAGCCTAGCCGGGTCCTCAACGACAGGA
GCACGATCATGCGCACCCGTGGCCAGGACCCAACGCTGCCCGAGATCTCGATCCCGCGAAAT
Features (pLannotate 1.2.2; 17 found; start..end, strand, type, name):
      1..19      +  promoter       T7 promoter: promoter for bacteriophage T7 RNA polymerase
     51..73      +  RBS            RBS: efficient ribosome binding site from bacteriophage T7 gene 10 (Olins and Rangwala, 1989)
    135..1802    +  CDS            Khc (fragment): KINH_DROME - Also known as kin. Experimental evidence at protein level: Swiss-Prot protein existence level 1. Kinesin is a microtubule-associated force-producing protein that may play a role in organelle transport. Milt and Miro form an essential protein complex that links Khc to mitochondria for light chain-independent, anterograde transport of mitochondria. From Drosophila melanogaster (Fruit fly).
   1824..1840    +  CDS            capTEV™ (fragment): composite tag for in vivo biotinylation, TEV protease cleavage, and 6xHis tagging
   1879..1896    +  RBS            RBS (fragment): efficient ribosome binding site from bacteriophage T7 gene 10 (Olins and Rangwala, 1989)
   1904..2557    +  CDS            GST26_SCHJA: Experimental evidence at protein level: Swiss-Prot protein existence level 1. GST isoenzymes appear to play a central role in the parasite detoxification system. Other functions are also suspected including a role in increasing the solubility of haematin in the parasite gut. From Schistosoma japonicum (Blood fluke).
   2582..3544    +  CDS            BirA: E. coli biotin protein ligase; birA
   3568..3585    +  CDS            9xHis (fragment): 9xHis affinity tag
   3595..3644    +  CDS            SET1 (fragment): solubility-enhancement tag derived from T7 phage gene 10B
   3652..3699    +  terminator     T7 terminator: transcription terminator for bacteriophage T7 RNA polymerase
   3736..4164    +  rep_origin     f1 ori (sequence partly withheld): f1 bacteriophage origin of replication; arrow indicates direction of (+) strand synthesis
   4217..4321    +  promoter       AmpR promoter: bla
   4322..5182    +  CDS            AmpR: β-lactamase; bla; confers resistance to ampicillin, carbenicillin, and related antibiotics
   5353..5941    +  rep_origin     ori: high-copy-number ColE1/pMB1/pBR322/pUC origin of replication
   6127..6266    -  misc_feature   bom: basis of mobility region from pBR322
   6368..6559    -  CDS            rop: Rop protein, which maintains plasmids at low copy number; rop
   6576..6956    +  CDS            YPB1_ECOLX: Protein predicted: Swiss-Prot protein existence level 4. From Escherichia coli.
