[The description below was written by a language model from this plasmid's Addgene catalogue record and pLannotate feature annotations shown in this document.]
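Description:
K560_AviN_coBirA is a pET-based bacterial expression plasmid for producing a truncated, site-specifically biotinylated Drosophila melanogaster kinesin-1 heavy chain (Khc) motor. It is propagated in E. coli under ampicillin selection (AmpR, β-lactamase) and replicates from a pBR322-type ColE1 origin accompanied by the bom region and the rop gene, consistent with its listing as low copy. An f1 origin is also present. Cloning strains are used for maintenance, and the depositing lab expresses the protein in BL21(DE3), which supplies the T7 RNA polymerase needed to drive the insert.

The annotated 7,067-nt sequence shows a single T7 promoter and T7 terminator flanking what appears to be a bicistronic arrangement. The first open reading frame, preceded by the T7 gene 10 ribosome binding site, encodes the Khc fragment (motor head, neck and part of the coiled-coil stalk, truncated at about residue 559/560; the depositor notes this corresponds to residue 557 in the NCBI numbering, with no functional consequence). According to the record it carries an N-terminal Avi-tag and a C-terminal His6 tag. The short "capTEV" hit just after Khc probably reflects that histidine tag. A second ribosome binding site then precedes a GST coding sequence followed closely by E. coli biotin ligase BirA and another histidine-tag match, suggesting a co-expressed GST–BirA fusion, although the record does not state this explicitly.

Co-expressed BirA biotinylates the lysine in the Avi-tag in vivo, giving a dimeric motor labelled on its head domain. The His tag permits affinity purification. The stated application is single-molecule assays, where the biotin allows streptavidin-based attachment of probes to the head.
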