Addgene plasmid #129766: K560_AviN_coBirA
Purpose: Expresses Drosophila Kinesin-1 truncated at 560 and biotinylated on the head for single-molecule assays
Depositing lab: William Hancock. Depositing organization: Pennsylvania State University.
Backbone
  Vector backbone: pET
  Vector type: Bacterial Expression
Growth in bacteria
  Bacterial resistance: Ampicillin, 100 μg/mL
  Growth temperature: 37°C
  Growth strain: DH5alpha
  Growth instructions: Depositing lab uses BL21(DE3) for protein expression.
  Copy number: Low Copy
Gene/Insert
  Gene/Insert name: KHC (alt name: kinesin-1)
  Species: D. melanogaster (fly)
  Mutation: Truncation at 559
  Entrez Gene: Khc (a.k.a. Dmel_CG7765, 2R6, CG7765, DK, DKH, Dm KHC, DmK, DmKHC, Dmel\CG7765, Dmkin, KHC, KIF 5A, KIF5, KIF5B, KIN, Kif5, Kin, Kin-1, Kinesin, Kinesin-1, khc, kin, kinesin, kinesin-1, l(2)W12, l(2)k13219, l(2)k13314, l(2R)W12, pgs)
  Tag / fusion protein: Avi-tag GLNDIFEAQKIEWH (N terminal on insert); His6 (C terminal on backbone)
  Cloning method: Unknown
Terms and licenses: Academic/Nonprofit Terms; Industry Terms: Not Available to Industry
Depositor comments: Numbering differs compared to NCBI entry for Khc (NM_057242.5) in that truncation follows residue 557. This difference does not impact the function of the plasmid.
How to cite: K560_AviN_coBirA was a gift from William Hancock (Addgene plasmid # 129766 ; http://n2t.net/addgene:129766 ; RRID:Addgene_129766)
